>Addgene plasmid #75654 | BMX gRNA (BRDN0001146561) | addgene full sequence | sequence record 184302 | Addgene Assembled Sequence
CCCGGGTGCAAAGATGGATAAAGTTTTAAACAGAGAGGAATCTTTGCAGCTAATGGACCTTCTAGGTCTT
GAAAGGAGTGGGAATTGGCTCCGGTGCCCGTCAGTGGGCAGAGCGCACATCGCCCACAGTCCCCGAGAAG
TTGGGGGGAGGGGTCGGCAATTGATCCGGTGCCTAGAGAAGGTGGCGCGGGGTAAACTGGGAAAGTGATG
TCGTGTACTGGCTCCGCCTTTTTCCCGAGGGTGGGGGAGAACCGTATATAAGTGCAGTAGTCGCCGTGAA
CGTTCTTTTTCGCAACGGGTTTGCCGCCAGAACACAGGTAAGTGCCGTGTGTGGTTCCCGCGGGCCTGGC
CTCTTTACGGGTTATGGCCCTTGCGTGCCTTGAATTACTTCCACCTGGCTGCAGTACGTGATTCTTGATC
CCGAGCTTCGGGTTGGAAGTGGGTGGGAGAGTTCGAGGCCTTGCGCTTAAGGAGCCCCTTCGCCTCGTGC
TTGAGTTGAGGCCTGGCCTGGGCGCTGGGGCCGCCGCGTGCGAATCTGGTGGCACCTTCGCGCCTGTCTC
GCTGCTTTCGATAAGTCTCTAGCCATTTAAAATTTTTGATGACCTGCTGCGACGCTTTTTTTCTGGCAAG
ATAGTCTTGTAAATGCGGGCCAAGATCTGCACACTGGTATTTCGGTTTTTGGGGCCGCGGGCGGCGACGG
GGCCCGTGCGTCCCAGCGCACATGTTCGGCGAGGCGGGGCCTGCGAGCGCGGCCACCGAGAATCGGACGG
GGGTAGTCTCAAGCTGGCCGGCCTGCTCTGGTGCCTGGCCTCGCGCCGCCGTGTATCGCCCCGCCCTGGG
CGGCAAGGCTGGCCCGGTCGGCACCAGTTGCGTGAGCGGAAAGATGGCCGCTTCCCGGCCCTGCTGCAGG
GAGCTCAAAATGGAGGACGCGGCGCTCGGGAGAGCGGGCGGGTGAGTCACCCACACAAAGGAAAAGGGCC
TTTCCGTCCTCAGCCGTCGCTTCATGTGACTCCACGGAGTACCGGGCGCCGTCCAGGCACCTCGATTAGT
TCTCGAGCTTTTGGAGTACGTCGTCTTTAGGTTGGGGGGAGGGGTTTTATGCGATGGAGTTTCCCCACAC
TGAGTGGGTGGAGACTGAAGTTAGGCCAGCTTGGCACTTGATGTAATTCTCCTTGGAATTTGCCCTTTTT
GAGTTTGGATCTTGGTTCATTCTCAAGCCTCAGACAGTGGTTCAAAGTTTTTTTCTTCCATTTCAGGTGT
CGTGACGTACGGCCACCATGACCGAGTACAAGCCCACGGTGCGCCTCGCCACCCGCGACGACGTCCCCAG
GGCCGTACGCACCCTCGCCGCCGCGTTCGCCGACTACCCCGCCACGCGCCACACCGTCGATCCGGACCGC
CACATCGAGCGGGTCACCGAGCTGCAAGAACTCTTCCTCACGCGCGTCGGGCTCGACATCGGCAAGGTGT
GGGTCGCGGACGACGGCGCCGCCGTGGCGGTCTGGACCACGCCGGAGAGCGTCGAAGCGGGGGCGGTGTT
CGCCGAGATCGGCCCGCGCATGGCCGAGTTGAGCGGTTCCCGGCTGGCCGCGCAGCAACAGATGGAAGGC
CTCCTGGCGCCGCACCGGCCCAAGGAGCCCGCGTGGTTCCTGGCCACCGTCGGAGTCTCGCCCGACCACC
AGGGCAAGGGTCTGGGCAGCGCCGTCGTGCTCCCCGGAGTGGAGGCGGCCGAGCGCGCCGGGGTGCCCGC
CTTCCTGGAGACCTCCGCGCCCCGCAACCTCCCCTTCTACGAGCGGCTCGGCTTCACCGTCACCGCCGAC
GTCGAGGTGCCCGAAGGACCGCGCACCTGGTGCATGACCCGCAAGCCCGGTGCCTGAACGCGTTAAGTCG
ACAATCAACCTCTGGATTACAAAATTTGTGAAAGATTGACTGGTATTCTTAACTATGTTGCTCCTTTTAC
GCTATGTGGATACGCTGCTTTAATGCCTTTGTATCATGCTATTGCTTCCCGTATGGCTTTCATTTTCTCC
TCCTTGTATAAATCCTGGTTGCTGTCTCTTTATGAGGAGTTGTGGCCCGTTGTCAGGCAACGTGGCGTGG
TGTGCACTGTGTTTGCTGACGCAACCCCCACTGGTTGGGGCATTGCCACCACCTGTCAGCTCCTTTCCGG
GACTTTCGCTTTCCCCCTCCCTATTGCCACGGCGGAACTCATCGCCGCCTGCCTTGCCCGCTGCTGGACA
GGGGCTCGGCTGTTGGGCACTGACAATTCCGTGGTGTTGTCGGGGAAATCATCGTCCTTTCCTTGGCTGC
TCGCCTGTGTTGCCACCTGGATTCTGCGCGGGACGTCCTTCTGCTACGTCCCTTCGGCCCTCAATCCAGC
GGACCTTCCTTCCCGCGGCCTGCTGCCGGCTCTGCGGCCTCTTCCGCGTCTTCGCCTTCGCCCTCAGACG
AGTCGGATCTCCCTTTGGGCCGCCTCCCCGCGTCGACTTTAAGACCAATGACTTACAAGGCAGCTGTAGA
TCTTAGCCACTTTTTAAAAGAAAAGGGGGGACTGGAAGGGCTAATTCACTCCCAACGAAGACAAGATCTG
CTTTTTGCTTGTACTGGGTCTCTCTGGTTAGACCAGATCTGAGCCTGGGAGCTCTCTGGCTAACTAGGGA
ACCCACTGCTTAAGCCTCAATAAAGCTTGCCTTGAGTGCTTCAAGTAGTGTGTGCCCGTCTGTTGTGTGA
CTCTGGTAACTAGAGATCCCTCAGACCCTTTTAGTCAGTGTGGAAAATCTCTAGCAGTACGTATAGTAGT
TCATGTCATCTTATTATTCAGTATTTATAACTTGCAAAGAAATGAATATCAGAGAGTGAGAGGAACTTGT
TTATTGCAGCTTATAATGGTTACAAATAAAGCAATAGCATCACAAATTTCACAAATAAAGCATTTTTTTC
ACTGCATTCTAGTTGTGGTTTGTCCAAACTCATCAATGTATCTTATCATGTCTGGCTCTAGCTATCCCGC
CCCTAACTCCGCCCATCCCGCCCCTAACTCCGCCCAGTTCCGCCCATTCTCCGCCCCATGGCTGACTAAT
TTTTTTTATTTATGCAGAGGCCGAGGCCGCCTCGGCCTCTGAGCTATTCCAGAAGTAGTGAGGAGGCTTT
TTTGGAGGCCTAGGGACGTACCCAATTCGCCCTATAGTGAGTCGTATTACGCGCGCTCACTGGCCGTCGT
TTTACAACGTCGTGACTGGGAAAACCCTGGCGTTACCCAACTTAATCGCCTTGCAGCACATCCCCCTTTC
GCCAGCTGGCGTAATAGCGAAGAGGCCCGCACCGATCGCCCTTCCCAACAGTTGCGCAGCCTGAATGGCG
AATGGG
[124 nt withheld, positions 3367-3490]
C
[91 nt withheld, positions 3492-3582]
A
[49 nt withheld, positions 3584-3632]
CCTTTGACGTTGGAGTCCACGTTCTTT
[37 nt withheld, positions 3660-3696]
ACCCTATCTCGGTCTATTCTTTTGATTTATAAGGGATTTTGCCGATTTCGGCCTATTGGTTAAAAAATGA
GCTGATTTAACAAAAATTTAACGCGAATTTTAACAAAATATTAACGCTTACAATTTAGGTGGCACTTTTC
GGGGAAATGTGCGCGGAACCCCTATTTGTTTATTTTTCTAAATACATTCAAATATGTATCCGCTCATGAG
ACAATAACCCTGATAAATGCTTCAATAATATTGAAAAAGGAAGAGTATGAGTATTCAACATTTCCGTGTC
GCCCTTATTCCCTTTTTTGCGGCATTTTGCCTTCCTGTTTTTGCTCACCCAGAAACGCTGGTGAAAGTAA
AAGATGCTGAAGATCAGTTGGGTGCACGAGTGGGTTACATCGAACTGGATCTCAACAGCGGTAAGATCCT
TGAGAGTTTTCGCCCCGAAGAACGTTTTCCAATGATGAGCACTTTTAAAGTTCTGCTATGTGGCGCGGTA
TTATCCCGTATTGACGCCGGGCAAGAGCAACTCGGTCGCCGCATACACTATTCTCAGAATGACTTGGTTG
AGTACTCACCAGTCACAGAAAAGCATCTTACGGATGGCATGACAGTAAGAGAATTATGCAGTGCTGCCAT
AACCATGAGTGATAACACTGCGGCCAACTTACTTCTGACAACGATCGGAGGACCGAAGGAGCTAACCGCT
TTTTTGCACAACATGGGGGATCATGTAACTCGCCTTGATCGTTGGGAACCGGAGCTGAATGAAGCCATAC
CAAACGACGAGCGTGACACCACGATGCCTGTAGCAATGGCAACAACGTTGCGCAAACTATTAACTGGCGA
ACTACTTACTCTAGCTTCCCGGCAACAATTAATAGACTGGATGGAGGCGGATAAAGTTGCAGGACCACTT
CTGCGCTCGGCCCTTCCGGCTGGCTGGTTTATTGCTGATAAATCTGGAGCCGGTGAGCGTGGGTCTCGCG
GTATCATTGCAGCACTGGGGCCAGATGGTAAGCCCTCCCGTATCGTAGTTATCTACACGACGGGGAGTCA
GGCAACTATGGATGAACGAAATAGACAGATCGCTGAGATAGGTGCCTCACTGATTAAGCATTGGTAACTG
TCAGACCAAGTTTACTCATATATACTTTAGATTGATTTAAAACTTCATTTTTAATTTAAAAGGATCTAGG
TGAAGATCCTTTTTGATAATCTCATGACCAAAATCCCTTAACGTGAGTTTTCGTTCCACTGAGCGTCAGA
CCCCGTAGAAAAGATCAAAGGATCTTCTTGAGATCCTTTTTTTCTGCGCGTAATCTGCTGCTTGCAAACA
AAAAAACCACCGCTACCAGCGGTGGTTTGTTTGCCGGATCAAGAGCTACCAACTCTTTTTCCGAAGGTAA
CTGGCTTCAGCAGAGCGCAGATACCAAATACTGTTCTTCTAGTGTAGCCGTAGTTAGGCCACCACTTCAA
GAACTCTGTAGCACCGCCTACATACCTCGCTCTGCTAATCCTGTTACCAGTGGCTGCTGCCAGTGGCGAT
AAGTCGTGTCTTACCGGGTTGGACTCAAGACGATAGTTACCGGATAAGGCGCAGCGGTCGGGCTGAACGG
GGGGTTCGTGCACACAGCCCAGCTTGGAGCGAACGACCTACACCGAACTGAGATACCTACAGCGTGAGCT
ATGAGAAAGCGCCACGCTTCCCGAAGGGAGAAAGGCGGACAGGTATCCGGTAAGCGGCAGGGTCGGAACA
GGAGAGCGCACGAGGGAGCTTCCAGGGGGAAACGCCTGGTATCTTTATAGTCCTGTCGGGTTTCGCCACC
TCTGACTTGAGCGTCGATTTTTGTGATGCTCGTCAGGGGGGCGGAGCCTATGGAAAAACGCCAGCAACGC
GGCCTTTTTACGGTTCCTGGCCTTTTGCTGGCCTTTTGCTCACATGTTCTTTCCTGCGTTATCCCCTGAT
TCTGTGGATAACCGTATTACCGCCTTTGAGTGAGCTGATACCGCTCGCCGCAGCCGAACGACCGAGCGCA
GCGAGTCAGTGAGCGAGGAAGCGGAAGAGCGCCCAATACGCAAACCGCCTCTCCCCGCGCGTTGGCCGAT
TCATTAATGCAGCTGGCACGACAGGTTTCCCGACTGGAAAGCGGGCAGTGAGCGCAACGCAATTAATGTG
AGTTAGCTCACTCATTAGGCACCCCAGGCTTTACACTTTATGCTTCCGGCTCGTATGTTGTGTGGAATTG
TGAGCGGATAACAATTTCACACAGGAAACAGCTATGACCATGATTACGCCAAGCGCGCAATTAACCCTCA
CTAAAGGGAACAAAAGCTGGAGCTGCAAGCTTAATGTAGTCTTATGCAATACTCTTGTAGTCTTGCAACA
TGGTAACGATGAGTTAGCAACATGCCTTACAAGGAGAGAAAAAGCACCGTGCATGCCGATTGGTGGAAGT
AAGGTGGTACGATCGTGCCTTATTAGGAAGGCAACAGACGGGTCTGACATGGATTGGACGAACCACTGAA
TTGCCGCATTGCAGAGATATTGTATTTAAGTGCCTAGCTCGATACATAAACGGGTCTCTCTGGTTAGACC
AGATCTGAGCCTGGGAGCTCTCTGGCTAACTAGGGAACCCACTGCTTAAGCCTCAATAAAGCTTGCCTTG
AGTGCTTCAAGTAGTGTGTGCCCGTCTGTTGTGTGACTCTGGTAACTAGAGATCCCTCAGACCCTTTTAG
TCAGTGTGGAAAATCTCTAGCAGTGGCGCCCGAACAGGGACTTGAAAGCGAAAGGGAAACCAGAGGAGCT
CTCTCGACGCAGGACTCGGCTTGCTGAAGCGCGCACGGCAAGAGGCGAGGGGCGGCGACTGGTGAGTACG
CCAAAAATTTTGACTAGCGGAGGCTAGAAGGAGAGAGATGGGTGCGAGAGCGTCAGTATTAAGCGGGGGA
GAATTAGATCGCGATGGGAAAAAATTCGGTTAAGGCCAGGGGGAAAGAAAAAATATAAATTAAAACATAT
AGTATGGGCAAGCAGGGAGCTAGAACGATTCGCAGTTAATCCTGGCCTGTTAGAAACATCAGAAGGCTGT
AGACAAATACTGGGACAGCTACAACCATCCCTTCAGACAGGATCAGAAGAACTTAGATCATTATATAATA
CAGTAGCAACCCTCTATTGTGTGCATCAAAGGATAGAGATAAAAGACACCAAGGAAGCTTTAGACAAGAT
AGAGGAAGAGCAAAACAAAAGTAAGACCACCGCACAGCAAGCGGCCGCTGATCTTCAGACCTGGAGGAGG
AGATATGAGGGACAATTGGAGAAGTGAATTATATAAATATAAAGTAGTAAAAATTGAACCATTAGGAGTA
GCACCCACCAAGGCAAAGAGAAGAGTGGTGCAGAGAGAAAAAAGAGCAGTGGGAATAGGAGCTTTGTTCC
TTGGGTTCTTGGGAGCAGCAGGAAGCACTATGGGCGCAGCGTCAATGACGCTGACGGTACAGGCCAGACA
ATTATTGTCTGGTATAGTGCAGCAGCAGAACAATTTGCTGAGGGCTATTGAGGCGCAACAGCATCTGTTG
CAACTCACAGTCTGGGGCATCAAGCAGCTCCAGGCAAGAATCCTGGCTGTGGAAAGATACCTAAAGGATC
AACAGCTCCTGGGGATTTGGGGTTGCTCTGGAAAACTCATTTGCACCACTGCTGTGCCTTGGAATGCTAG
TTGGAGTAATAAATCTCTGGAACAGATTTGGAATCACACGACCTGGATGGAGTGGGACAGAGAAATTAAC
AATTACACAAGCTTAATACACTCCTTAATTGAAGAATCGCAAAACCAGCAAGAAAAGAATGAACAAGAAT
TATTGGAATTAGATAAATGGGCAAGTTTGTGGAATTGGTTTAACATAACAAATTGGCTGTGGTATATAAA
ATTATTCATAATGATAGTAGGAGGCTTGGTAGGTTTAAGAATAGTTTTTGCTGTACTTTCTATAGTGAAT
AGAGTTAGGCAGGGATATTCACCATTATCGTTTCAGACCCACCTCCCAACCCCGAGGGGACCCAGAGAGG
GCCTATTTCCCATGATTCCTTCATATTTGCATATACGATACAAGGCTGTTAGAGAGATAATTAGAATTAA
TTTGACTGTAAACACAAAGATATTAGTACAAAATACGTGACGTAGAAAGTAATAATTTCTTGGGTAGTTT
GCAGTTTTAAAATTATGTTTTAAAATGGACTATCATATGCTTACCGTAACTTGAAAGTATTTCGATTTCT
TGGCTTTATATATCTTGTGGAAAGGACGAAACACCGGGGAAGACTTCCCTGACTGGGTTTTAGAGCTAGA
AATAGCAAGTTAAAATAAGGCTAGTCCGTTATCAACTTGAAAAAGTGGCACCGAGTCGGTGCTTTTTTAA
GCTTGGCGTAACTAGATCTTGAGACAAATGGCAGTATTCATCCACAATTTTAAAAGAAAAGGGGGGATTG
GGGGGTACAGTGCAGGGGAAAGAATAGTAGACATAATAGCAACAGACATACAAACTAAAGAATTACAAAA
ACAAATTACAAAAATTCAAAATTTTCGGGTTTATTACAGGGACAGCAGAGATCCACTTTGGCGCCGGCTC
GAGGGGG
Features (pLannotate 1.2.2; 29 found; start..end, strand, type, name):
     14..80      +  CDS            small t antigen (fragment): SV40 (simian virus 40) small t antigen
    106..317     +  promoter       EF-1α core promoter: core promoter for human elongation factor EF-1α
    318..1256    +  intron         EF-1α intron A: intron upstream of the start codon of human EF-1α
   1278..1877    +  CDS            PuroR (fragment): puromycin N-acetyltransferase; pac from Streptomyces; confers resistance to puromycin
   1893..2481    +  misc_feature   WPRE: woodchuck hepatitis virus posttranscriptional regulatory element
   2532..2551    +  misc_feature   cPPT/CTS (fragment): central polypurine tract and central termination sequence of HIV-1
   2553..2786    +  LTR            3' LTR (ΔU3): self-inactivating 3' long terminal repeat (LTR) from HIV-1
   2864..2985    +  polyA_signal   SV40 poly(A) signal: SV40 polyadenylation signal
   3025..3160    +  rep_origin     SV40 ori: SV40 origin of replication
   3181..3199    -  promoter       T7 promoter: promoter for bacteriophage T7 RNA polymerase
   3207..3362    +  CDS            lacZα (fragment): LacZα fragment of β-galactosidase; lacZ fragment
   3367..3795    +  rep_origin     f1 ori (sequence partly withheld): f1 bacteriophage origin of replication; arrow indicates direction of (+) strand synthesis
   3848..3952    +  promoter       AmpR promoter: bla
   3953..4813    +  CDS            AmpR: β-lactamase; bla; confers resistance to ampicillin, carbenicillin, and related antibiotics
   4984..5572    +  rep_origin     ori: high-copy-number ColE1/pMB1/pBR322/pUC origin of replication
   5755..5847    +  CDS            lacI (fragment): lac repressor; lacI; The lac repressor binds to the lac operator to inhibit transcription in E. coli. This inhibition can be relieved by adding lactose or isopropyl-β-D-thiogalactopyranoside (IPTG).
   5860..5881    +  protein_bind   CAP binding site: CAP binding activates transcription in the presence of cAMP. E. coli catabolite activator protein
   5896..5926    +  promoter       lac promoter: promoter for the E. coli lac operon
   5934..5950    +  protein_bind   lac operator: The lac repressor binds to the lac operator to inhibit transcription in E. coli. This inhibition can be relieved by adding lactose or isopropyl-β-D-thiogalactopyranoside (IPTG). lac repressor encoded by lacI
   5995..6013    +  promoter       T3 promoter: promoter for bacteriophage T3 RNA polymerase
   6041..6267    +  promoter       RSV promoter: Rous sarcoma virus enhancer/promoter
   6268..6448    +  LTR            5' LTR (truncated): truncated 5' long terminal repeat (LTR) from HIV-1
   6495..6620    +  misc_feature   HIV-1 Ψ: packaging signal of human immunodeficiency virus type 1
   6604..6967    +  CDS            HIV-1 gag (fragment): gag protein from human immunodeficiency virus 1; gag
   7113..7346    +  misc_feature   RRE: The Rev response element (RRE) of HIV-1 allows for Rev-dependent mRNA export from the nucleus to the cytoplasm.
   7723..7749    +  CDS            Rev (fragment): human immunodeficiency virus 1 (HIV-1) Rev protein; rev; enhances nuclear export of unspliced and incompletely spliced viral mRNAs
   7753..7993    +  promoter       U6 promoter: RNA polymerase III promoter for human U6 snRNA
   8023..8098    +  misc_RNA       gRNA scaffold: guide RNA scaffold for the Streptococcus pyogenes CRISPR/Cas9 system
   8154..8271    +  misc_feature   cPPT/CTS: central polypurine tract and central termination sequence of HIV-1
