[The description below was written by a language model from this plasmid's Addgene catalogue record and pLannotate feature annotations shown in this document.]
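Description:
BMX gRNA (BRDN0001146561) is a third-generation lentiviral guide RNA plasmid built on the lentiGuide-Puro backbone and designed to target the human BMX gene (also known as ETK), which encodes a kinase. It belongs to a human kinome gRNA collection. In bacteria it is maintained at high copy through a ColE1/pUC-type origin and selected with ampicillin via the β-lactamase gene. An f1 origin, an SV40 origin and remnants of a lac/T7/T3 cloning region are also annotated in the backbone.

The lentiviral transfer cassette begins with an RSV promoter fused to a truncated HIV-1 5' LTR, which makes genomic RNA production Tat-independent. This is followed by the Ψ packaging signal with a partial gag sequence, and the Rev response element for Rev-dependent nuclear export. Downstream, a human U6 RNA polymerase III promoter drives the BMX-specific spacer joined to the Streptococcus pyogenes Cas9 guide RNA scaffold. A cPPT/CTS element, which aids nuclear import of the viral genome, comes next. It is followed by an EF-1α core promoter with its intron A driving puromycin N-acetyltransferase, which allows selection of transduced mammalian cells. A WPRE enhances transcript expression, and the cassette ends in a ΔU3 self-inactivating 3' LTR followed by an SV40 polyadenylation signal.

The plasmid does not encode Cas9. It is meant to be packaged into lentivirus and used together with a separate Cas9 vector such as lentiCas9-Blast, or in cells that already express Cas9, to disrupt BMX by CRISPR. The guide was designed against two BMX reference transcripts.
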