Addgene plasmid #75654: BMX gRNA (BRDN0001146561)
Purpose: 3rd generation lentiviral gRNA plasmid targeting human BMX
Depositing lab: John Doench & David Root. Depositing organization: Broad Institute. Publication: Optimized sgRNA design to maximize activity and minimize off-target effects of CRISPR-Cas9. Doench JG, Fusi N, Sullender M, Hegde M, Vaimberg EW, Donovan KF, Smith I, Tothova Z, Wilen C, Orchard R, Virgin HW, Listgarten J, Root DE. Nat Biotechnol. 2016 Jan 18. doi: 10.1038/nbt.3437. PubMed 26780180.
Backbone
  Vector backbone: lentiGuide-Puro
  Backbone manufacturer: Zhang Lab (Addgene plasmid # 52963)
  Vector type: Mammalian Expression, Lentiviral, CRISPR
  Selectable markers: Puromycin
Growth in bacteria
  Bacterial resistance: Ampicillin, 100 μg/mL
  Growth temperature: 37°C
  Growth strain: DH5alpha
  Copy number: High Copy
Gene/Insert
  Gene/Insert name: BMX (alt names: BMX; NM_001721.6)
  gRNA/shRNA sequence: GGGAAGACTTCCCTGACTGG
  Species: H. sapiens (human)
  Entrez Gene: BMX (a.k.a. ETK, PSCTK2, PSCTK3)
  Promoter: hU6
  Cloning method: Unknown
  Sequencing primers: 5′ U6-F; 3′ pS2-R
Terms and licenses: Academic/Nonprofit Terms; Industry Terms: Not Available to Industry
Depositor comments: The gRNA was designed to target the following Genbank reference sequence(s): NM_001721.6,NM_203281.2. Note that this plasmid does NOT contain Cas9. It should be used in conjunction with lentiCas9-Blast (Addgene #52962) or otherwise with cell lines already expressing Cas9. Browse the full kinome gRNA library at http://www.addgene.org/pooled-library/broadgpp-human-kinome/ or visit http://www.broadinstitute.org/rnai/public/ for detailed protocols and information.
How to cite: BMX gRNA (BRDN0001146561) was a gift from John Doench & David Root (Addgene plasmid # 75654 ; http://n2t.net/addgene:75654 ; RRID:Addgene_75654)
