>Addgene plasmid #75654 | BMX gRNA (BRDN0001146561) | depositor partial sequence | sequence record 143114 | Target Sequence
GGGAAGACTTCCCTGACTGG
