>Addgene plasmid #75654 | BMX gRNA (BRDN0001146561) | addgene partial sequence | sequence record 184301 | hU6-F
GAAAGTAATAATTTCTTGGGTAGTTTGCAGTTTTAAAATTATGTTTTAAAATGGACTATCATATGCTTAC
CGTAACTTGAAAGTATTTCGATTTCTTGGCTTTATATATCTTGTGGAAAGGACGAAACACCGGGGAAGAC
TTCCCTGACTGGGTTTTAGAGCTAGAAATAGCAAGTTAAAATAAGGCTAGTCCGTTATCAACTTGAAAAA
GTGGCACCGAGTCGGTGCTTTTTTAAGCTTGGCGTAACTAGATCTTGAGACAAATGGCAGTATTCATCCA
CAATTTTAAAAGAAAAGGGGGGATTGGGGGGTACAGTGCAGGGGAAAGAATAGTAGACATAATAGCAACA
GACATACAAACTAAAGAATTACAAAAACAAATTACAAAAATTCAAAATTTTCGGGTTTATTACAGGGACA
GCAGAGATCCACTTTGGCGCCGGCTCGAGGGGGCCCGGGTGCAAAGATGGATAAAGTTTTAAACAGAGAG
GAATCTTTGCAGCTAATGGACCTTCTAGGTCTTGAAAGGAGTGGGAATTGGCTCCGGTGCCCGTCAGTGG
GCAGAGCGCA
